>Addgene plasmid #116978 | pFS_0366_pET30-RT-CRISPR_Desulfarculus_baarsii_DSM_2075_ARRAY_2_RC | addgene full sequence | sequence record 227230 | Addgene NGS Result
CCAGGTCTTGAGCGGGGCCGAGGCCCCGACCAAGAGCCGGCCGCTGGCGGTCCGGGCGATGATCGGGCGT
GGCTGGCCGCGGGCGCGTCGCCCGGCCAAAGGCCGGACAAGACTAGACGTTAGCATGCGCTGCAAGGCCA
GGCTGGCGCAAGCAAAGTTTCAATCCGCTTCCTCTAGCGGCATCCCTCAATAGGTCCCGCGGCCGCTATT
CTTTTGATTTATAAGGGATTTTGCCGATTTCGGCCTATTGGTTAAAAAATGAGCTGATTTAACAAAAATT
TAACGCGAATTTTAACAAAATATTAACGCTTACAATTTAGGTGGCACTTTTCGGGGAAATGTGCGCGGAA
CCCCTATTTGTTTATTTTTCTAAATACATTCAAATATGTATCCGCTCATGAATTAATTCTTAGAAAAACT
CATCGAGCATCAAATGAAACTGCAATTTATTCATATCAGGATTATCAATACCATATTTTTGAAAAAGCCG
TTTCTGTAATGAAGGAGAAAACTCACCGAGGCAGTTCCATAGGATGGCAAGATCCTGGTATCGGTCTGCG
ATTCCGACTCGTCCAACATCAATACAACCTATTAATTTCCCCTCGTCAAAAATAAGGTTATCAAGTGAGA
AATCACCATGAGTGACGACTGAATCCGGTGAGAATGGCAAAAGTTTATGCATTTCTTTCCAGACTTGTTC
AACAGGCCAGCCATTACGCTCGTCATCAAAATCACTCGCATCAACCAAACCGTTATTCATTCGTGATTGC
GCCTGAGCGAGACGAAATACGCGATCGCTGTTAAAAGGACAATTACAAACAGGAATCGAATGCAACCGGC
GCAGGAACACTGCCAGCGCATCAACAATATTTTCACCTGAATCAGGATATTCTTCTAATACCTGGAATGC
TGTTTTCCCGGGGATCGCAGTGGTGAGTAACCATGCATCATCAGGAGTACGGATAAAATGCTTGATGGTC
GGAAGAGGCATAAATTCCGTCAGCCAGTTTAGTCTGACCATCTCATCTGTAACATCATTGGCAACGCTAC
CTTTGCCATGTTTCAGAAACAACTCTGGCGCATCGGGCTTCCCATACAATCGATAGATTGTCGCACCTGA
TTGCCCGACATTATCGCGAGCCCATTTATACCCATATAAATCAGCATCCATGTTGGAATTTAATCGCGGC
CTAGAGCAAGACGTTTCCCGTTGAATATGGCTCATAACACCCCTTGTATTACTGTTTATGTAAGCAGACA
GTTTTATTGTTCATGACCAAAATCCCTTAACGTGAGTTTTCGTTCCACTGAGCGTCAGACCCCGTAGAAA
AGATCAAAGGATCTTCTTGAGATCCTTTTTTTCTGCGCGTAATCTGCTGCTTGCAAACAAAAAAACCACC
GCTACCAGCGGTGGTTTGTTTGCCGGATCAAGAGCTACCAACTCTTTTTCCGAAGGTAACTGGCTTCAGC
AGAGCGCAGATACCAAATACTGTCCTTCTAGTGTAGCCGTAGTTAGGCCACCACTTCAAGAACTCTGTAG
CACCGCCTACATACCTCGCTCTGCTAATCCTGTTACCAGTGGCTGCTGCCAGTGGCGATAAGTCGTGTCT
TACCGGGTTGGACTCAAGACGATAGTTACCGGATAAGGCGCAGCGGTCGGGCTGAACGGGGGGTTCGTGC
ACACAGCCCAGCTTGGAGCGAACGACCTACACCGAACTGAGATACCTACAGCGTGAGCTATGAGAAAGCG
CCACGCTTCCCGAAGGGAGAAAGGCGGACAGGTATCCGGTAAGCGGCAGGGTCGGAACAGGAGAGCGCAC
GAGGGAGCTTCCAGGGGGAAACGCCTGGTATCTTTATAGTCCTGTCGGGTTTCGCCACCTCTGACTTGAG
CGTCGATTTTTGTGATGCTCGTCAGGGGGGCGGAGCCTATGGAAAAACGCCAGCAACGCGGCCTTTTTAC
GGTTCCTGGTCTTTTGCTGGCCTTTTGCTCACATGTTCTTTCCTGCGTTATCCCCTGATTCTGTGGATAA
CCGTATTACCGCCTTTGAGTGAGCTGATACCGCTCGCCGCAGCCGAACGACCGAGCGCAGCGAGTCAGTG
AGCGAGGAAGCGGAAGAGCGCCTGATGCGGTATTTTCTCCTTACGCATCTGTGCGGTATTTCACACCGCA
ATGGTGCACTCTCAGTACAATCTGCTCTGATGCCGCATAGTTAAGCCAGTATACACTCCGCTATCGCTAC
GTGACTGGGTCATGGCTGCGCCCCGACACCCGCCAACACCCGCTGACGCGCCCTGACGGGCTTGTCTGCT
CCCGGCATCCGCTTACAGACAAGCTGTGACCGTCTCCGGGAGCTGCATGTGTCAGAGGTTTTCACCGTCA
TCACCGAAACGCGCGAGGCAGCTGCGGTAAAGCTCATCAGCGTGGTCGTGAAGCGATTCACAGATGTCTG
CCTGTTCATCCGCGTCCAGCTCGTTGAGTTTCTCCAGAAGCGTTAATGTCTGGCTTCTGATAAAGCGGGC
CATGTTAAGGGCGGTTTTTTCCTGTTTGGTCACTGATGCCTCCGTGTAAGGGGGATTTCTGTTCATGGGG
GTAATGATACCGATGAAACGAGAGAGGATGCTCACGATACGGGTTACTGATGATGAACATGCCCGGTTAC
TGGAACGTTGTGAGGGTAAACAACTGGCGGTATGGATGCGGCGGGACCAGAGAAAAATCACTCAGGGTCA
ATGCCAGCGCTTCGTTAATACAGATGTAGGTGTTCCACAGGGTAGCCAGCAGCATCCTGCGATGCAGATC
CGGAACATAATGGTGCAGGGCGCTGACTTCCGCGTTTCCAGACTTTACGAAACACGGAAACCGAAGATCA
TTCATGTTGTTGCTCAGGTCGCAGACGTTTTGCAGCAGCAGTCGCTTCACGTTCGCTCGCGTATCGGTGA
TTCATTCTGCTAACCAGTAAGGCAACCCCGCCAGCCTAGCCGGGTCCTCAACGACAGGAGCACGATCATG
CGCACCCGTGGGGCCGCCATGCCGGCGATAATGGCCTGCTTCTCGCCGAAACGTTTGGTGGCGGGACCAG
TGACGAAGGCTTGAGCGAGGGCGTGCAAGATTCCGAATACCGCAAGCGACAGGCCGATCATCGTCGCGCT
CCAGCGAAAGCGGTCCTCGCCGAAAATGACCCAGAGCGCTGCCGGCACCTGTCCTACGAGTTGCATGATA
AAGAAGATAGTCATAAGTGCGGCGACGATAGTCATGCCCCGCGCCCACCGGAAGGAGCTGACTGGGTTGA
AGGCTCTCAAGGGCATCGGTCGAGATCCCGGTGCCTAATGAGTGAGCTAACTTACATTAATTGCGTTGCG
CTCACTGCCCGCTTTCCAGTCGGGAAACCTGTCGTGCCAGCTGCATTAATGAATCGGCCAACGCGCGGGG
AGAGGCGGTTTGCGTATTGGGCGCCAGGGTGGTTTTTCTTTTCACCAGTGAGACGGGCAACAGCTGATTG
CCCTTCACCGCCTGGCCCTGAGAGAGTTGCAGCAAGCGGTCCACGCTGGTTTGCCCCAGCAGGCGAAAAT
CCTGTTTGATGGTGGTTAACGGCGGGATATAACATGAGCTATCTTCGGTATCGTCGTATCCCACTACCGA
GATGTCCGCACCAACGCGCAGCCCGGACTCGGTAATGGCGCGCATTGCGCCCAGCGCCATCTGATCGTTG
GCAACCAGCATCGCAGTGGGAACGATGCCCTCATTCAGCATTTGCATGGTTTGTTGAAAACCGGACATGG
CACTCCAGTCGCCTTCCCGTTCCGCTATCGGCTGAATTTGATTGCGAGTGAGATATTTATGCCAGCCAGC
CAGACGCAGACGCGCCGAGACAGAACTTAATGGGCCCGCTAACAGCGCGATTTGCTGGTGACCCAATGCG
ACCAGATGCTCCACGCCCAGTCGCGTACCATCTTCATGGGAGAAAATAATACTGTTGATGGGTGTCTGGT
CAGAGACATCAAGAAATAACGCCGGAACATTAGTGCAGGCAGCTTCCACAGCAATGGCATCCTGGTCATC
CAGCGGATAGTTAATGATCAGCCCACTGACGCGTTGCGCGAGAAGATTGTGCACCGCCGCTTTACAGGCT
TCGACGCCGCTTCGTTCTACCATCGACACCACCACGCTGGCACCCAGTTGATCGGCGCGAGATTTAATCG
CCGCGACAATTTGCGACGGCGCGTGCAGGGCCAGACTGGAGGTGGCAACGCCAATCAGCAACGACTGTTT
GCCCGCCAGTTGTTGTGCCACGCGGTTGGGAATGTAATTCAGCTCCGCCATCGCCGCTTCCACTTTTTCC
CGCGTTTTCGCAGAAACGTGGCTGGCCTGGTTCACCACGCGGGAAACGGTCTGATAAGAGACACCGGCAT
ACTCTGCGACATCGTATAACGTTACTGGTTTCACATTCACCACCCTGAATTGACTCTCTTCCGGGCGCTA
TCATGCCATACCGCGAAAGGTTTTGCGCCATTCGATGGTGTCCGGGATCTCGACGCTCTCCCTTATGCGA
CTCCTGCATTAGGAAGCAGCCCAGTAGTAGGTTGAGGCCGTTGAGCACCGCCGCCGCAAGGAATGGTGCA
TGCAAGGAGATGGCGCCCAACAGTCCCCCGGCCACGGGGCCTGCCACCATACCCACGCCGAAACAAGCGC
TCATGAGCCCGAAGTGGCGAGCCCGATCTTCCCCATCGGTGATGTCGGCGATATAGGCGCCAGCAACCGC
ACCTGTGGCGCCGGTGATGCCGGCCACGATGCGTCCGGCGTAGAGGATCGAGATCGATCTCGATCCCGCG
AAATTAATACGACTCACTATAGGGGAATTGTGAGCGGATAACAATTCCCCTCTAGAAATAATTTTGTTTA
ACTTTAAGAAGGAGATATACATATGGTGGATATGAGGTTGTATGCCAAAATTATTGCTAAGTCTAGCCTT
ATGCTTGCTTGGGAGAAAGTTTTGGCTAATAAAGGAGCACCGGGCGGCGATCGTCAGACCCTAGACGACT
TCGCAGAGTCTTTAGAAAGAAATTTAGAGGGATTACATGCTGCATTGAGGAGCGCTAGTTACCGTCCAGG
ACCAATTAGAAATGTTTCCATCCCAAAGAGAGATGGAAGCCCTCGTCGTCTGAGCATTCCATCCGTCGCT
GACAGAGTTGTCCAGACAGCTCTTTGTCAGGGTTTAACCCCAATTTTGGAACCTGAAATGGAAGATGCTT
CTTTTGCATACAGGCCAGGTAGATCAGTACAGATGGCTGTAGAAAGGGTAGGAAGGTACTTTAGACAAGG
TTACCATTGGGTCGTAGATGGTGATATTGATGACTACTTCGATTCTATTCCGCATCATGGCCTGATGGCT
GTCCTGAGGAGATATGTTGATGACCAAGATGTCCTGGGATTGATCGCACAGTGGTTAGCTCATGCACACG
CTGGTGGAGTCGGAGTGTCTCAAGGAAGTCCATTATCACCTCTCTTAGCTAATATATACCTGGATGATAT
GGATGAGAGAATTGGGAGAACTGGTGCTAGACTCGTTAGATTCGCTGACGACTTCCTATTGCTCTGTAAG
TCAGAAGAAAGAGCTAGAGAATCGTTAGCAGCTATGTCTGCCCTGTTAGCTGAATACGGATTGGGTTTGA
ATCCGGATAAGACTAGAATAGTTAATTTCGAACAGGGGTTCGAGTTCCTGGGGAGACTGTTCGTCCGTAG
CATGGCACTTGAGAGAGAACAAGAATCTGATGCACCCCAGGAGACTCCACCAGGACCTACTCCTGATGAC
CCTAGTCCCCCAGTAGAACCATTACACCAAGCATCCGAAGGTCCTGGGTTTCAGGATTTGTCTCCGAGAT
TGAGAGTAATGTACCTATCAAGAAAAGGATGTCGTTTGGACGTAAGAGGTCGTGCTTTCGTTGTTAGAAG
CGGTCCCGAGCCCGATGCACCTGAACTTATGGTTGTACTCCCGTCCCAACTGGATAGGGTTGAGCTATGG
CCTGGGTGTGATATCTCTCAGAAGGCTCAACGATTTGCTCTTGAATGCAGGACTCCTGTTGCTTATGTAG
ACGGATGGGGTAGAACTCTCGGAGTCCTTGAGCCTATGGTAGCAGATAAAGCTGCCCTTCATTTGGCTCA
AGCTGCCGTCGCTTTGGATGAAACAAAGAGGTTAGCTCTTGCTCGTTTAATTTGTGCTGGTAGAGTAAGG
GGTCAGAGAGCACTTCTAATGAGATTAAATAGAAGAAGAAAGAACTCAGACATAGAGAGTAACTTGGCTG
CTTTTAAACAGCTTCCTCGTAGGATTGCTACCGCTACTACTATTTCAGAACTTCTTGGACTTGAGGGCGA
AGCCGCTAAAAGGTACTGGGCCTCTCTTGCTTTGCTACTTGATAAGTCGTGGGGCTTCAGTAGTCGTCAG
AGAAGGCCACCACGTGACGGCGTCAATATGGTTATTAGCTACGTTGCTTCAATGTTATATAGGGACTTGC
GATGTCTCGCTGCAAGACATGGACTACACCCTGGGTTTGCATCCCTTCACGGATCTCTGGATGGAAAACC
TGGATGTATTTCAGACTTAGTTGAGGAGTTCCGAGCCCCTTTGTGTGAAGGCCTTGCTGTCTACCTGGCT
AACAACCATATTCTGAAGAAGGAAATGTTCTATAAGACTGACAAGTGGCCCTGTCACGTTACACCAGAGG
GTCGAGAGACAATAATCCGTGCCTATGAAGCATGGCTTGATAGACCTGTAAAGTCTCCAAGATCTGGTGA
GAAGGTAAAGTGGCGAGGGTTGTTGGAAGAACAGGTTTTAGCATATAGGGACCACGTTATGGGAAGATCT
GTCTACGCCCCTTATGATATGAAGTACTAACGTACGTTAACTTTAAGAAGGAGAACTTAAGATGAGTGGT
GCCGAGATGCTAGTTGTATTTGCTTATGACGTTGAGGACGACTCTCGTAGGCGACGACTGGCACGTGTAC
TAGGCAATCATGCTGTTAGAGTTCAGAAGTCTGTTTTCGAGGCTTGGTTAGACGAAGGTGCTGCTAAGAT
AATTGCTAGTCGTGCCGCCGCAGAATTGGGACCGAGGGACTCTCTGAGAGTATACGCATTAGATGCTTCT
GGAGTCGGCAAGACCTTGGTGTTCGGTGTTACTGCACCACCACAATCCCACGACTACTATTTCGTCTAAC
TCGAGATCCGGCTGCTAACAAAGCCCGAAAGGAAGCTGAGTTGGCTGCTGCCACCGCTGAGCAATAACTA
GCATAACCCCTTGGGGCCTCTAAACGGGTCTTGAGGGGTTTTTTGCTGAAAGGAGGAACTATATCCGGAT
A
Features (pLannotate 1.2.2; 18 found; start..end, strand, type, name):
    205..318     +  rep_origin     M13 ori (fragment): M13 bacteriophage origin of replication; arrow indicates direction of (+) strand synthesis
    344..401     +  promoter       AmpR promoter (fragment): bla
    410..1225    -  CDS            KanR: aminoglycoside phosphotransferase; aph(3')-Ia; confers resistance to kanamycin in bacteria or G418 (Geneticin®) in eukaryotes
   1347..1935    +  rep_origin     ori: high-copy-number ColE1/pMB1/pBR322/pUC origin of replication
   2121..2260    -  misc_feature   bom: basis of mobility region from pBR322
   2362..2553    -  CDS            rop: Rop protein, which maintains plasmids at low copy number; rop
   2570..2950    +  CDS            YPB1_ECOLX: Protein predicted: Swiss-Prot protein existence level 4. From Escherichia coli.
   3022..3313    -  CDS            TcR (fragment): tetracycline efflux protein; tet; confers resistance to tetracycline
   3328..3349    -  protein_bind   CAP binding site: CAP binding activates transcription in the presence of cAMP. E. coli catabolite activator protein
   3362..4444    -  CDS            lacI: lac repressor; lacI; The lac repressor binds to the lac operator to inhibit transcription in E. coli. This inhibition can be relieved by adding lactose or isopropyl-β-D-thiogalactopyranoside (IPTG).
   4445..4522    -  promoter       lacI promoter: lacI
   4530..4809    -  CDS            TcR (fragment): tetracycline efflux protein; tet; confers resistance to tetracycline
   4835..4853    +  promoter       T7 promoter: promoter for bacteriophage T7 RNA polymerase
   4854..4878    +  protein_bind   lac operator: The lac repressor binds to the lac operator to inhibit transcription in E. coli. This inhibition can be relieved by adding lactose or isopropyl-β-D-thiogalactopyranoside (IPTG). lac repressor encoded by lacI
   4893..4915    +  RBS            RBS: efficient ribosome binding site from bacteriophage T7 gene 10 (Olins and Rangwala, 1989)
   6897..6914    +  RBS            RBS (fragment): efficient ribosome binding site from bacteriophage T7 gene 10 (Olins and Rangwala, 1989)
   7221..7270    +  CDS            SET1 (fragment): solubility-enhancement tag derived from T7 phage gene 10B
   7278..7325    +  terminator     T7 terminator: transcription terminator for bacteriophage T7 RNA polymerase
