[The description below was written by a language model from this plasmid's Addgene catalogue record and pLannotate feature annotations shown in this document.]
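Description:
pFS_0366_pET30-RT-CRISPR_Desulfarculus_baarsii_DSM_2075_ARRAY_2_RC is a 7,351 nt bacterial expression plasmid built on the Novagen pET30b+ backbone. It is selected with kanamycin through the aph(3')-Ia aminoglycoside phosphotransferase gene. It replicates from a ColE1/pBR322-type origin accompanied by the bom region and the rop gene, which is consistent with the low copy number recorded for it. A fragment of an M13/f1 phage origin and short remnants of the tetracycline resistance gene are also detected as backbone leftovers. The plasmid carries lacI with its own promoter, so the lac repressor is supplied in cis.

The payload is a synthetic version of the Desulfarculus baarsii DSM 2075 CRISPR adaptation module, comprising a reverse transcriptase-Cas1 fusion and Cas2. It is placed under a T7 promoter with an adjacent lac operator (T7lac) and ends at the T7 terminator. Expression therefore depends on T7 RNA polymerase in the host and can be induced with IPTG or lactose. The automated annotation does not label the Cas coding regions themselves. It does show a T7 gene 10 ribosome binding site just downstream of the operator and a second, partial one about 2 kb further on, which suggests two separately translated reading frames in a single operon. A short match to a solubility tag near the terminator may simply reflect residual vector sequence.

According to the record, the plasmid also encodes the D. baarsii CRISPR array 2, with "RC" in the name presumably meaning reverse-complement orientation. The array's position is not annotated in the feature table. The construct is described as compatible with the SENECA acquisition readout, and it was made for work on transcriptional recording, in which RT-Cas1-Cas2 captures spacers from RNA into the CRISPR array.
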