Addgene plasmid #116978: pFS_0366_pET30-RT-CRISPR_Desulfarculus_baarsii_DSM_2075_ARRAY_2_RC
Purpose: Expresses DbRT-Cas1-Cas2 under pT7lac promoter, encodes DbCRISPR array 2 RC, compatible with SENECA acquisition readout
Depositing lab: Randall Platt. Depositing organization: ETH Zurich (Swiss Federal Institute of Technology). Publication: Transcriptional recording by CRISPR spacer acquisition from RNA. Schmidt F, Cherepkova MY, Platt RJ. Nature. 2018 Oct;562(7727):380-385. doi: 10.1038/s41586-018-0569-1. Epub 2018 Oct 3. PubMed 30283135.
Backbone
  Vector backbone: pET30b+
  Backbone manufacturer: Novagen
  Vector type: Bacterial Expression
Growth in bacteria
  Bacterial resistance: Kanamycin, 50 μg/mL
  Growth temperature: 37°C
  Growth strain: Stbl3
  Copy number: Low Copy
Gene/Insert
  Gene/Insert name: Desulfarculus baarsii DSM 2075 RT-Cas1-Cas2
  Species: Synthetic
  Promoter: T7
  Cloning method: Restriction Enzyme; 5′ cloning site Unknown (unknown if destroyed); 3′ cloning site Unknown (unknown if destroyed)
  Sequencing primers: 5′ T7; 3′ T7-term
Terms and licenses: Academic/Nonprofit Terms; Industry Terms: Not Available to Industry
Depositor comments: Please see the annotated GenBank file and the additional image file for the location of specific features in the sequence of this plasmid.
How to cite: pFS_0366_pET30-RT-CRISPR_Desulfarculus_baarsii_DSM_2075_ARRAY_2_RC was a gift from Randall Platt (Addgene plasmid # 116978 ; http://n2t.net/addgene:116978 ; RRID:Addgene_116978)
